Addgene plasmid #117347: pmiRGLO-GRM4-202
Purpose: Dual luciferase assay for miRNA-targeted UTR
Depositing lab: Volker Busskamp. Depositing organization: Technische Universitaet Dresden. Publication: Combined Experimental and System-Level Analyses Reveal the Complex Regulatory Network of miR-124 during Human Neurogenesis. Kutsche LK, Gysi DM, Fallmann J, Lenk K, Petri R, Swiersy A, Klapper SD, Pircs K, Khattak S, Stadler PF, Jakobsson J, Nowick K, Busskamp V. Cell Syst. 2018 Sep 28. pii: S2405-4712(18)30358-2. doi: 10.1016/j.cels.2018.08.011. PubMed 30292704.
Backbone
  Vector backbone: pmiRGLO
  Backbone manufacturer: Promega
  Backbone size w/o insert (bp): 7334
  Vector type: Mammalian Expression, Luciferase
  Selectable markers: Neomycin (select with G418)
Growth in bacteria
  Bacterial resistance: Ampicillin, 100 μg/mL
  Growth temperature: 37°C
  Growth strain: DH5alpha
  Copy number: High Copy
Gene/Insert
  Gene/Insert name: 3' UTR GRM4-202
  Species: H. sapiens (human)
  Insert size (bp): 4174
  Promoter: Murine PGK-1
  Tag / fusion protein: luciferase (N terminal on backbone)
  Cloning method: Gibson Cloning
  Sequencing primers: 5′ Fluc-F1 (AGAAGCTGCGCGGTGGTGTTGTG); 3′ T7terminal
Terms and licenses: Academic/Nonprofit Terms; Industry Terms: Not Available to Industry
Depositor comments: 5' NheI cloning site destroyed, 3' XbaI cloning site destroyed
How to cite: pmiRGLO-GRM4-202 was a gift from Volker Busskamp (Addgene plasmid # 117347 ; http://n2t.net/addgene:117347 ; RRID:Addgene_117347)
