[The description below was written by a language model from this plasmid's Addgene catalogue record and pLannotate feature annotations shown in this document.]
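Description:
pmiRGLO-GRM4-202 is a mammalian dual-luciferase reporter plasmid built on the Promega pmiRGLO backbone and used to test whether a 3' UTR is targeted by a microRNA. It is propagated in E. coli through a high-copy ColE1/pUC-type origin with ampicillin resistance (AmpR under its own bla promoter). A ColE1-derived cer site helps keep the plasmid monomeric. Both the depositor's sequence and the repository's sequencing result are 11,508 nt and carry the same set of annotated features, differing only in where numbering starts.

The test cassette uses the mouse PGK-1 promoter to drive the synthetic firefly luciferase gene luc2. The roughly 4.2 kb human 3' UTR of the GRM4-202 transcript was inserted downstream of the luciferase coding sequence by Gibson assembly, destroying the flanking NheI and XbaI cloning sites. This UTR corresponds to the large unannotated stretch between the end of luc2 and the residual multiple cloning site, which is followed by an SV40 late poly(A) signal. Because the UTR becomes part of the firefly luciferase mRNA, miRNA binding to sites within it should lower firefly signal.

A second, independent cassette has the SV40 enhancer/early promoter driving humanized Renilla luciferase, followed closely by a neomycin phosphotransferase sequence and a synthetic poly(A) signal. This provides an internal normalisation control on the same plasmid, plus G418 selection in mammalian cells. Small annotated fragments (SET1, T7 terminator, large T antigen, M13 ori, bom, tnpA) are probably backbone remnants or annotation matches rather than functional parts. The associated work examined the miR-124 regulatory network during human neurogenesis, but the record does not state which miRNA was tested against this UTR.
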