Features (pLannotate 1.2.2; 18 found; start..end, strand, type, name):
     17..66      +  CDS            SET1 (fragment): solubility-enhancement tag derived from T7 phage gene 10B
     74..93      +  terminator     T7 terminator (fragment): transcription terminator for bacteriophage T7 RNA polymerase
    115..236     -  polyA_signal   SV40 poly(A) signal: SV40 polyadenylation signal
    259..327     -  CDS            large T antigen (fragment): large T antigen from SV40 (simian virus 40)
    332..364     +  rep_origin     M13 ori (fragment): M13 bacteriophage origin of replication; arrow indicates direction of (+) strand synthesis
    365..416     -  misc_feature   bom (fragment): basis of mobility region from pBR322
    481..838     +  promoter       SV40 promoter: SV40 enhancer and early promoter
    889..1821    +  CDS            hRluc: Renilla luciferase human codon-optimized
   1872..2664    +  CDS            NeoR/KanR (fragment): aminoglycoside phosphotransferase from Tn5; aph(3')-II (or nptII); confers resistance to neomycin, kanamycin, and G418 (Geneticin®)
   2728..2776    +  polyA_signal   poly(A) signal: synthetic polyadenylation signal
   2797..2889    -  CDS            tnpA (fragment): TN5P_ECOLX - Also known as tnp. Experimental evidence at protein level: Swiss-Prot protein existence level 1. Mediates transposition of transposon Tn5 by a 'cut and paste' mechanism. First, the monomeric transposase binds the 19 bp inverted DNA repeats flanking the transposon. Then, dimerization of the DNA- bound transposase creates a synaptic DNA complex. After nicking of the first DNA strand, excision of the transposon proceeds through a series of intermediates. The transposase then mediates the insertion of the transposon at a new site by strand transfer. The activity of the wild- type tran
   2932..3036    +  promoter       AmpR promoter: bla
   3037..3897    +  CDS            AmpR: β-lactamase; bla; confers resistance to ampicillin, carbenicillin, and related antibiotics
   4055..4643    -  rep_origin     ori: high-copy-number ColE1/pMB1/pBR322/pUC origin of replication
   4759..5042    +  misc_feature   cer region: ColE1-derived recombination site that helps to maintain plasmids as monomers
   5099..5598    +  promoter       PGK promoter: mouse phosphoglycerate kinase 1 promoter
   5645..7297    +  CDS            luciferase: firefly luciferase synthetic luc2 version of the luciferase gene
  11495..10      +  misc_feature   MCS (fragment) (across the origin): pUC18/19 multiple cloning site
>Addgene plasmid #117347 | pmiRGLO-GRM4-202 | depositor full sequence | sequence record 221482 | Full Sequence
CATGCAAGCTGATCCGGCTGCTAACAAAGCCCGAAAGGAAGCTGAGTTGGCTGCTGCCACCGCTGAGCAA
TAACTAGCATAACCCCTTGGGGCGGCCGCTTCGAGCAGACATGATAAGATACATTGATGAGTTTGGACAA
ACCACAACTAGAATGCAGTGAAAAAAATGCTTTATTTGTGAAATTTGTGATGCTATTGCTTTATTTGTAA
CCATTATAAGCTGCAATAAACAAGTTAACAACAACAATTGCATTCATTTTATGTTTCAGGTTCAGGGGGA
GATGTGGGAGGTTTTTTTAAGCAAGTAAAACCTCTACAAATGTGGTAAAATCGAATTTTAACAAAATATT
AACGCTTACAATTTCCTGATGCGGTATTTTCTCCTTACGCATCTGTGCGGTATTTCACACCGCATACGCG
GATCTGCGCAGCACCATGGCCTGAAATAACCTCTGAAAGAGGAACTTGGTTAGGTACCTTCTGAGGCGGA
AAGAACCAGCTGTGGAATGTGTGTCAGTTAGGGTGTGGAAAGTCCCCAGGCTCCCCAGCAGGCAGAAGTA
TGCAAAGCATGCATCTCAATTAGTCAGCAACCAGGTGTGGAAAGTCCCCAGGCTCCCCAGCAGGCAGAAG
TATGCAAAGCATGCATCTCAATTAGTCAGCAACCATAGTCCCGCCCCTAACTCCGCCCATCCCGCCCCTA
ACTCCGCCCAGTTCCGCCCATTCTCCGCCCCATGGCTGACTAATTTTTTTTATTTATGCAGAGGCCGAGG
CCGCCTCGGCCTCTGAGCTATTCCAGAAGTAGTGAGGAGGCTTTTTTGGAGGCCTAGGCTTTTGCAAAAA
GCTTGATTCTTCTGACACAACAGTCTCGAACCAAAGGCTGGAGCCACCATGGCTTCCAAGGTGTACGACC
CCGAGCAACGCAAACGCATGATCACTGGGCCTCAGTGGTGGGCTCGCTGCAAGCAAATGAACGTGCTGGA
CTCCTTCATCAACTACTATGATTCCGAGAAGCACGCCGAGAACGCCGTGATTTTTCTGCATGGTAACGCT
GCCTCCAGCTACCTGTGGAGGCACGTCGTGCCTCACATCGAGCCCGTGGCTAGATGCATCATCCCTGATC
TGATCGGAATGGGTAAGTCCGGCAAGAGCGGGAATGGCTCATATCGCCTCCTGGATCACTACAAGTACCT
CACCGCTTGGTTCGAGCTGCTGAACCTTCCAAAGAAAATCATCTTTGTGGGCCACGACTGGGGGGCTTGT
CTGGCCTTTCACTACTCCTACGAGCACCAAGACAAGATCAAGGCCATCGTCCATGCTGAGAGTGTCGTGG
ACGTGATCGAGTCCTGGGACGAGTGGCCTGACATCGAGGAGGATATCGCCCTGATCAAGAGCGAAGAGGG
CGAGAAAATGGTGCTTGAGAATAACTTCTTCGTCGAGACCATGCTCCCAAGCAAGATCATGCGGAAACTG
GAGCCTGAGGAGTTCGCTGCCTACCTGGAGCCATTCAAGGAGAAGGGCGAGGTTAGACGGCCTACCCTCT
CCTGGCCTCGCGAGATCCCTCTCGTTAAGGGAGGCAAGCCCGACGTCGTCCAGATTGTCCGCAACTACAA
CGCCTACCTTCGGGCCAGCGACGATCTGCCTAAGATGTTCATCGAGTCCGACCCTGGGTTCTTTTCCAAC
GCTATTGTCGAGGGAGCTAAGAAGTTCCCTAACACCGAGTTCGTGAAGGTGAAGGGCCTCCACTTCAGCC
AGGAGGACGCTCCAGATGAAATGGGTAAGTACATCAAGAGCTTCGTGGAGCGCGTGCTGAAGAACGAGCA
GACCGGTGGTGGGAGCGGAGGTGGCGGATCAGGTGGCGGAGGCTCCGGAGGGATTGAACAAGATGGATTG
CACGCAGGTTCTCCGGCCGCTTGGGTGGAGAGGCTATTCGGCTATGACTGGGCACAACAGACAATCGGCT
GCTCTGATGCCGCCGTGTTCCGGCTGTCAGCGCAGGGGCGCCCGGTTCTTTTTGTCAAGACCGACCTGTC
CGGTGCCCTGAATGAACTGCAGGACGAGGCAGCGCGGCTATCGTGGCTGGCCACGACGGGCGTTCCTTGC
GCAGCTGTGCTCGACGTTGTCACTGAAGCGGGAAGGGACTGGCTGCTATTGGGCGAAGTGCCGGGGCAGG
ATCTCCTGTCATCTCACCTTGCTCCTGCCGAGAAAGTATCCATCATGGCTGATGCAATGCGGCGGCTGCA
TACGCTTGATCCGGCTACCTGCCCATTCGACCACCAAGCGAAACATCGCATCGAGCGAGCACGTACTCGG
ATGGAAGCCGGTCTTGTCGATCAGGATGATCTGGACGAAGAGCATCAGGGGCTCGCGCCAGCCGAACTGT
TCGCCAGGCTCAAGGCGCGCATGCCCGACGGCGAGGATCTCGTCGTGACCCATGGCGATGCCTGCTTGCC
GAATATCATGGTGGAAAATGGCCGCTTTTCTGGATTCATCGACTGTGGCCGGCTGGGTGTGGCGGACCGC
TATCAGGACATAGCGTTGGCTACCCGTGATATTGCTGAAGAGCTTGGCGGCGAATGGGCTGACCGCTTCC
TCGTGCTTTACGGTATCGCCGCTCCCGATTCGCAGCGCATCGCCTTCTATCGCCTTCTTGACGAGTTCTT
CTGAGCGGGACTCTGGGGTTCGAAATGACCGACCAAGCGACGCCCAACCTGCCATCACGATGGCCGCAAT
AAAATATCTTTATTTTCATTACATCTGTGTGTTGGTTTTTTGTGTGAATCGATAGCGATAAGGATCCTCT
TTGCGCTTGCGTTTTCCCTTGTCCAGATAGCCCAGTAGCTGACATTCATCCGGGGTCAGCACCGTTTCTG
CGGACTGGCTTTCTACGTAATGGTTTCTTAGACGTCAGGTGGCACTTTTCGGGGAAATGTGCGCGGAACC
CCTATTTGTTTATTTTTCTAAATACATTCAAATATGTATCCGCTCATGAGACAATAACCCTGATAAATGC
TTCAATAATATTGAAAAAGGAAGAGTATGAGTATTCAACATTTCCGTGTCGCCCTTATTCCCTTTTTTGC
GGCATTTTGCCTTCCTGTTTTTGCTCACCCAGAAACGCTGGTGAAAGTAAAAGATGCTGAAGATCAGTTG
GGTGCACGAGTGGGTTACATCGAACTGGATCTCAACAGCGGTAAGATCCTTGAGAGTTTTCGCCCCGAAG
AACGTTTTCCAATGATGAGCACTTTCAAAGTTCTGCTATGTGGCGCGGTATTATCCCGTATTGACGCCGG
GCAAGAGCAACTCGGTCGCCGCATACACTATTCTCAGAATGACTTGGTTGAGTACTCACCAGTCACAGAA
AAGCATCTTACGGATGGCATGACAGTAAGAGAATTATGCAGTGCTGCCATAACCATGAGTGATAACACTG
CGGCCAACTTACTTCTGACAACTATCGGAGGACCGAAGGAGCTAACCGCTTTTTTGCACAACATGGGGGA
TCATGTAACTCGCCTTGATCGTTGGGAACCGGAGCTGAATGAAGCCATACCAAACGACGAGCGTGACACC
ACGATGCCTGTAGCAATGGCAACAACGTTGCGCAAACTATTAACTGGCGAACTACTTACTCTAGCTTCCC
GGCAACAATTAATAGACTGGATGGAGGCGGATAAAGTTGCAGGACCACTTCTGCGCTCGGCCCTTCCGGC
TGGCTGGTTTATTGCTGATAAATCTGGAGCCGGTGAGCGTGGGTCTCGCGGTATCATTGCAGCACTGGGG
CCAGATGGTAAGCCCTCCCGTATCGTAGTTATCTACACGACGGGGAGTCAGGCAACTATGGATGAACGAA
ATAGACAGATCGCTGAGATAGGTGCCTCACTGATTAAGCATTGGTAATTCGAAATGACCGACCAAGCGAC
GCCCAACCGGTATCAGCTCACTCAAAGGCGGTAATACGGTTATCCACAGAATCAGGGGATAACGCAGGAA
AGAACATGTGAGCAAAAGGCCAGCAAAAGGCCAGGAACCGTAAAAAGGCCGCGTTGCTGGCGTTTTTCCA
TAGGCTCCGCCCCCCTGACGAGCATCACAAAAATCGACGCTCAAGTCAGAGGTGGCGAAACCCGACAGGA
CTATAAAGATACCAGGCGTTTCCCCCTGGAAGCTCCCTCGTGCGCTCTCCTGTTCCGACCCTGCCGCTTA
CCGGATACCTGTCCGCCTTTCTCCCTTCGGGAAGCGTGGCGCTTTCTCATAGCTCACGCTGTAGGTATCT
CAGTTCGGTGTAGGTCGTTCGCTCCAAGCTGGGCTGTGTGCACGAACCCCCCGTTCAGCCCGACCGCTGC
GCCTTATCCGGTAACTATCGTCTTGAGTCCAACCCGGTAAGACACGACTTATCGCCACTGGCAGCAGCCA
CTGGTAACAGGATTAGCAGAGCGAGGTATGTAGGCGGTGCTACAGAGTTCTTGAAGTGGTGGCCTAACTA
CGGCTACACTAGAAGGACAGTATTTGGTATCTGCGCTCTGCTGAAGCCAGTTACCTTCGGAAAAAGAGTT
GGTAGCTCTTGATCCGGCAAACAAACCACCGCTGGTAGCGGTGGTTTTTTTGTTTGCAAGCAGCAGATTA
CGCGCAGAAAAAAAGGATTTCAAGAAGATCCTTTGATCTTTTCTACGGGGTCTGACGCTCAGTGGAACGA
AAACTCACGTTAAGGGATTTTGGTCATGAGATTATCAAAAAGGATCTTCACCTAGATCCTTTTATAGTCC
GGAAATACAGGAACGCACGCTGGATGGCCCTTCGCTGGGATGGTGAAACCATGAAAAATGGCAGCTTCAG
TGGATTAAGTGGGGGTAATGTGGCCTGTACCCTCTGGTTGCATAGGTATTCATACGGTTAAAATTTATCA
GGCGCGATTGCGGCAGTTTTTCGGGTGGTTTGTTGCCATTTTTACCTGTCTGCTGCCGTGATCGCGCTGA
ACGCGTTTTAGCGGTGCGTACAATTAAGGGATTATGGTAAATCCACTTACTGTCTGCCCTCGTAGCCATC
GAGATAAACCGCAGTACTCCGGCCACGATGCGTCCGGCGTAGAGGATCGAGATCTACCGGGTAGGGGAGG
CGCTTTTCCCAAGGCAGTCTGGAGCATGCGCTTTAGCAGCCCCGCTGGGCACTTGGCGCTACACAAGTGG
CCTCTGGCCTCGCACACATTCCACATCCACCGGTAGGCGCCAACCGGCTCCGTTCTTTGGTGGCCCCTTC
GCGCCACCTTCTACTCCTCCCCTAGTCAGGAAGTTCCCCCCCGCCCCGCAGCTCGCGTCGTGCAGGACGT
GACAAATGGAAGTAGCACGTCTCACTAGTCTCGTGCAGATGGACAGCACCGCTGAGCAATGGAAGCGGGT
AGGCCTTTGGGGCAGCGGCCAATAGCAGCTTTGCTCCTTCGCTTTCTGGGCTCAGAGGCTGGGAAGGGGT
GGGTCCGGGGGCGGGCTCAGGGGCGGGCTCAGGGGCGGGGCGGGCGCCCGAAGGTCCTCCGGAGGCCCGG
CATTCTGCACGCTTCAAAAGCGCACGTCTGCCGCGCTGTTCTCCTCTTCCTCATCTCCGGGCCTTTCGAC
CTGCAGCCCAAGCTTGGCAATCCGGTACTGTTGGTAAAGCCACCATGGAAGATGCCAAAAACATTAAGAA
GGGCCCAGCGCCATTCTACCCACTCGAAGACGGGACCGCCGGCGAGCAGCTGCACAAAGCCATGAAGCGC
TACGCCCTGGTGCCCGGCACCATCGCCTTTACCGACGCACATATCGAGGTGGACATTACCTACGCCGAGT
ACTTCGAGATGAGCGTTCGGCTGGCAGAAGCTATGAAGCGCTATGGGCTGAATACAAACCATCGGATCGT
GGTGTGCAGCGAGAATAGCTTGCAGTTCTTCATGCCCGTGTTGGGTGCCCTGTTCATCGGTGTGGCTGTG
GCCCCAGCTAACGACATCTACAACGAGCGCGAGCTGCTGAACAGCATGGGCATCAGCCAGCCCACCGTCG
TATTCGTGAGCAAGAAAGGGCTGCAAAAGATCCTCAACGTGCAAAAGAAGCTACCGATCATACAAAAGAT
CATCATCATGGATAGCAAGACCGACTACCAGGGCTTCCAAAGCATGTACACCTTCGTGACTTCCCATTTG
CCACCCGGCTTCAACGAGTACGACTTCGTGCCCGAGAGCTTCGACCGGGACAAAACCATCGCCCTGATCA
TGAACAGTAGTGGCAGTACCGGATTGCCCAAGGGCGTAGCCCTACCGCACCGCACCGCTTGTGTCCGATT
CAGTCATGCCCGCGACCCCATCTTCGGCAACCAGATCATCCCCGACACCGCTATCCTCAGCGTGGTGCCA
TTTCACCACGGCTTCGGCATGTTCACCACGCTGGGCTACTTGATCTGCGGCTTTCGGGTCGTGCTCATGT
ACCGCTTCGAGGAGGAGCTATTCTTGCGCAGCTTGCAAGACTATAAGATTCAATCTGCCCTGCTGGTGCC
CACACTATTTAGCTTCTTCGCTAAGAGCACTCTCATCGACAAGTACGACCTAAGCAACTTGCACGAGATC
GCCAGCGGCGGGGCGCCGCTCAGCAAGGAGGTAGGTGAGGCCGTGGCCAAACGCTTCCACCTACCAGGCA
TCCGCCAGGGCTACGGCCTGACAGAAACAACCAGCGCCATTCTGATCACCCCCGAAGGGGACGACAAGCC
TGGCGCAGTAGGCAAGGTGGTGCCCTTCTTCGAGGCTAAGGTGGTGGACTTGGACACCGGTAAGACACTG
GGTGTGAACCAGCGCGGCGAGCTGTGCGTCCGTGGCCCCATGATCATGAGCGGCTACGTTAACAACCCCG
AGGCTACAAACGCTCTCATCGACAAGGACGGCTGGCTGCACAGCGGCGACATCGCCTACTGGGACGAGGA
CGAGCACTTCTTCATCGTGGACCGGCTGAAGAGCCTGATCAAATACAAGGGCTACCAGGTAGCCCCAGCC
GAACTGGAGAGCATCCTGCTGCAACACCCCAACATCTTCGACGCCGGGGTCGCCGGCCTGCCCGACGACG
ATGCCGGCGAGCTGCCCGCCGCAGTCGTCGTGCTGGAACACGGTAAAACCATGACCGAGAAGGAGATCGT
GGACTATGTGGCCAGCCAGGTTACAACCGCCAAGAAGCTGCGCGGTGGTGTTGTGTTCGTGGACGAGGTG
CCTAAAGGACTGACCGGCAAGTTGGACGCCCGCAAGATCCGCGAGATTCTCATTAAGGCCAAGAAGGGCG
GCAAGATCGCCGTGTAATTCTAGTTGTTTAAACGAGCTCGAGTCCATGGAGCTGAGCAGCAGGAGGAGGA
GCCGTGACCCTGTGGAAGGTGCGTCGGGCCAGGGCCACACCCAAGGGCCCAGCTGTCTTGCCTGCCCGTG
GGCACCCACGGACGTGGCTTGGTGCTGAGGATAGCAGAGCCCCCAGCCATCACTGCTGGCAGCCTGGGCA
AACCGGGTGAGCAACAGGAGGACGAGGGGCCGGGGCGGTGCCAGGCTACCACAAGAACCTGCGTCTTGGA
CCATTGCCCCTCCCGGCCCCAAACCACAGGGGCTCAGGTCGTGTGGGCCCCAGTGCTAGATCTCTCCCTC
CCTTCGTCTCTGTCTGTGCTGTTGGCGACCCCTCTGTCTGTCTCCAGCCCTGTCTTTCTGTTCTCTTATC
TCTTTGTTTCACCTTTTCCCTCTCTGGCGTCCCCGGCTGCTTGTACTCTTGGCCTTTTCTGTGTCTCCTT
TCTGGCTCTTGCCTCCGCCTCTCTCTCTCATCCTCTTTGTCCTCAGCTCCTCCTGCTTTCTTGGGTCCCA
CCAGTGTCACTTTTCTGCCGTTTTCTTTCCTGTTCTCCTCTGCTTCATTCTCGTCCAGCCATTGCTCCCC
TCTCCCTGCCACCCTTCCCCAGTTCACCAAACCTTACATGTTGCAAAAGAGAAAAAAGGAAAAAAAATCA
AAACACAAAAAAGCCAAAACGAAAACAAATCTCGAGTGTGTTGCCAAGTGCTGCGTCCTCCTGGTGGCCT
CTGTGTGTGTCCCTGTGGCCCGCAGCCTGCCCGCCTGCCCCGCCCATCTGCCGTGTGTCTTGCCCGCCTG
CCCCGCCCGTCTGCCGTCTGTCTTGCCCGCCTGCCCGCCTGCCCCTCCTGCCGACCACACGGAGTTCAGT
GCCTGGGTGTTTGGTGATGGTTATTGACGACAATGTGTAGCGCATGATTGTTTTTATACCAAGAACATTT
CTAATAAAAATAAACACATGGTTTTGCACCCGGGCTCCACATCCACTGAGGGTCCTGCCATGGGACCACA
GGCTCAGCCTGCAGCTGGAGGGCTTAGACCTAGAGGGAAGCGGGAACTGGGCTCTGGAGACCCAGGGCTT
GGGGGCTGTGGAGACTGCTCCCTAGGCTGGGATCTAGTGTGGTGTGGTGAGGCCTTGGGCATGGAGGGGC
CAGATTCCCAGGTAAGGGGCAGGGACATTGCAGGAAATTCCAGGAATCAGCACCTAGTAGTCCCCTAATT
AGGGGGTATGCTCTGTCCCCTGCCCTGCAGCCCTGGGAGGGTAACATTTCTGCCTTGCCTGTCCTCTGTC
TCACACCCCTCACACCTGGGACTGCCCTTCCACCCCTGCCCCCATAACCTGTGCCTCTCTCCTTCCAGCC
AGGAAGTCCTCTTCTTGAGAAGTTAGCTTCCCGGGCTGCCAGCACTCATAGCCGTCCCCTCCTGCTTGTG
TTGGCTCCAGGCTCGGGTGCTAAGAAGATGTGTGTCTGTCCTGGAGATCAGTGTGTTGTTATGTGTCCAC
GTGGGCCCACAAGTGCACGGCACAGGCATGGCCGTGTGGCTGTGTTGGCTGTGTTGGCTGTGTGTCTGTG
TGCACGTCCAGCGCCTCCATGCGCATGCGTGCCTGTCTTGTTTGCGTGTCTGATCATCTGTTTGGGCCCC
GGTGGCTCATGCAGATGCCTGTCTCAGGCCCATGGCGAGTGTTCACCTCAGCTGGCTTCCCTGGCAGGTT
GGGAGGTGGGAAACAGGAGCGCTTAGGGGCTGGGCTCTGGCTGGGGTAAATTATAGAGCCAGAAACACAA
TGAGGCCATAGGCAGCAGCTGGAGCCTGGGCTGCCTGTGCCGTCCCCTCCTGCCCTGCCCCTGGGTCCTG
CACCCCCTCCCACCTCCAGGCTAGCTGACAGCGCTATGGAGCACAGTGGAAGGGACTGGAGGAACCCTAG
GCAGGGGGCCACGCAGGGACAGAGTATGAGAGTGTGTGTATAACTGAGGCTGGGACATTGAATCATGCCA
GGTATGTCTTCTCCATCAGCCCACTCTTACTCCTGGCCTGGGCATCTCACACATCTGTGCATAGGAAATC
TCTTCTTCCCTGGGGTCTGTGTGCAGCACCTAGTAGATGCTCAATAAATGTTTGTGTGAGGGAAGGAGAC
AGGAAAGGAAGTGTCTCGCTGATCATCTTGCGGAATGGTTCCTAAGACCTCTGCCCAGGAAAGATTCCAC
CCAGTGCTCCAGCCCGGTCAGGCAGAACTAGGTTGCCAGATCAAGGGTATCTCCCAAAAGCTTCCAGGGC
AGTTGGGGGTGGGGGGGTGGGGGGTAGGGATGGGGAATGCAGAAGCGGGTGCAGCCAGCTCTCCCCCAGG
GTGACTCTGGCAGCACCCCCATCCTGGGCACCCTGCCTGCTCTGTGGCTCACGCCCCTCCTGAAGTGACT
GATGCTCTGAGGCCCAAGGCTAGGTCCAGGGCAGGGCCTGCAGGGGTTTCATGCTCAGTCCAGGACTTGC
CTAGGTCCCCCTACATCTGTGGGGCCCCCATCTAGGTTCTAACAGGAGAATCACCTCTCCAAGGGGGATG
CTGCCCCTCGGCTCCCCTTGGCTCTCAGGAGGGGCCCTCAGGGACTACCAGTCCCCTGCCAGTGGGAAGA
AATAGCCCTGCCCTCAGGGAGCTTCCAGTGTGATGGGGGAGATACAGCAGACTGTGTCCCAAAGTAAAAT
GACTGTTAGAATGAGGTGGGTGGAGGAGGGAAGCCTTGGGTGGGTGTGACTTTGGGCATCTGAGCCTGGG
GTGCAGAGGTGGGCTCTGTGGGCCTGAGGTGGACAGGAGGGAACCAGGCCCTAGCAAGACTTTTGCCAGC
TAGACCTGCTGCAGCAGTTGGGAGGGTGGGTGCTGCTGGAGTCCTGGGTCCATCACCTAGAAGGCTCAGG
CCAGTGCAGCCAGGGCTGGGGCCCACAGCTGGCCTGGGTGGGACCTGCCCTGATGCCCATGGCAGGAGGG
ACGCCTGGCCCTTCACAATTGGCTTGGCTGCTCACCTTTGCTCTCATCCTCAATTATTAATGACTGGAGA
AAGCTGCTAAGTATCTTCAGAATGTTAGATTTCAACAAGATGGGGGGTTCAGGGTCCCTGGCACCCTGGA
TAGGGAGCCAGCGGCCCCTAGAGACCTTTGCTGTGTGCAGGGGGTATGTGCTCACCCCCGTGGCCTCAGC
CTCCTCAATGTCTGAATGAAGGATTGGGCTAGCAGACATCCCACCCCACAGCACACTTTCTAACCAGCAG
GGGAACTTCTAGACAATAGAGACGCTGGGCTCCCTCCAGAACACTGGACCTGAACTTCTGGGGGGAGGGC
TGGGCACGGGCATATTTTAAAAGCTCCCCAGCAGATGGGCCGTGCAGTCAAGTGGGCCAAGAGTGGCACC
AGACTTTGGGGCTTGTGAAGTCAGGAGGGAGCAACAGTGCCCACTCGAGCTTGCCTGGGGCTCAAGCCCA
AGGCTGGGCTGCTGCCAGCCTGAGCAGACACCCAGGAGCTTCCAGGCCAGCTGGATGCACAGGGCACCTT
TGTGGAACTCCTAGGACCCTGGGGAGACCCACCTCAGGAGCAGAGTCTCAGGTCCCTTCCGGCTCTGAGG
GGCTGTTCTGAGCTCTAATGTCTTATGGTCTGCCCCTCCCATCCTTACTTCTCAGGCCCTGGAGGCAGAG
GCATAGAGCCAGGCAGGACAGAGGTCTCAGTGGGCCACATGCCAGCTGCCCCCACACTGCCTCAGCCTCC
AGGCCTCCAAGGGGTCCTGGGGAGCCCCTGAGAAGATGCTGAGCCTGCATAAGGCTGGGCGCCCCTCTTT
CTGACACCCTCACTGGCTCCACGGCTCCCCCTTCCCATCCCAGGTTTCCATCTGCCCACTGAACAGGGAG
GGGAAACTGAGGCACTCCCCTGGCACTGAGGGCTCCTTCTGTCATCCTGCCTGCCCTGGATGGTCCTGGC
TGCCCCTCAGGGCTTGGCCCTGGCACTGTGAGCCTCACAGGGCTCAGACCCCCACCCCCAACCCAGCACT
AAATGGCACTCGGCACCAGAATCTCACTTCAGTTGGCAAAAGCAGCAATTAGCATGTAATGAGGCTTCTT
GCTTTATTTTTAGGTAACCTCCAAGGCCCTGCCTGTGTAATTCAGCCCGCCATTGCTCGGTGGATAATTA
AAGCATGTCACCATAGTCGACCTGCAGG
