Features (pLannotate 1.2.2; 18 found; start..end, strand, type, name):
    416..2068    +  CDS            luciferase: firefly luciferase synthetic luc2 version of the luciferase gene
   6266..6289    +  misc_feature   MCS (fragment): pUC18/19 multiple cloning site
   6296..6345    +  CDS            SET1 (fragment): solubility-enhancement tag derived from T7 phage gene 10B
   6353..6372    +  terminator     T7 terminator (fragment): transcription terminator for bacteriophage T7 RNA polymerase
   6394..6515    -  polyA_signal   SV40 poly(A) signal: SV40 polyadenylation signal
   6538..6606    -  CDS            large T antigen (fragment): large T antigen from SV40 (simian virus 40)
   6611..6643    +  rep_origin     M13 ori (fragment): M13 bacteriophage origin of replication; arrow indicates direction of (+) strand synthesis
   6644..6695    -  misc_feature   bom (fragment): basis of mobility region from pBR322
   6760..7117    +  promoter       SV40 promoter: SV40 enhancer and early promoter
   7168..8100    +  CDS            hRluc: Renilla luciferase human codon-optimized
   8151..8943    +  CDS            NeoR/KanR (fragment): aminoglycoside phosphotransferase from Tn5; aph(3')-II (or nptII); confers resistance to neomycin, kanamycin, and G418 (Geneticin®)
   9007..9055    +  polyA_signal   poly(A) signal: synthetic polyadenylation signal
   9076..9168    -  CDS            tnpA (fragment): TN5P_ECOLX - Also known as tnp. Experimental evidence at protein level: Swiss-Prot protein existence level 1. Mediates transposition of transposon Tn5 by a 'cut and paste' mechanism. First, the monomeric transposase binds the 19 bp inverted DNA repeats flanking the transposon. Then, dimerization of the DNA- bound transposase creates a synaptic DNA complex. After nicking of the first DNA strand, excision of the transposon proceeds through a series of intermediates. The transposase then mediates the insertion of the transposon at a new site by strand transfer. The activity of the wild- type tran
   9211..9315    +  promoter       AmpR promoter: bla
   9316..10176   +  CDS            AmpR: β-lactamase; bla; confers resistance to ampicillin, carbenicillin, and related antibiotics
  10334..10922   -  rep_origin     ori: high-copy-number ColE1/pMB1/pBR322/pUC origin of replication
  11038..11321   +  misc_feature   cer region: ColE1-derived recombination site that helps to maintain plasmids as monomers
  11378..369     +  promoter       PGK promoter (across the origin): mouse phosphoglycerate kinase 1 promoter
>Addgene plasmid #117347 | pmiRGLO-GRM4-202 | addgene full sequence | sequence record 231755 | Addgene NGS Result
CCGTTCTTTGGTGGCCCCTTCGCGCCACCTTCTACTCCTCCCCTAGTCAGGAAGTTCCCCCCCGCCCCGC
AGCTCGCGTCGTGCAGGACGTGACAAATGGAAGTAGCACGTCTCACTAGTCTCGTGCAGATGGACAGCAC
CGCTGAGCAATGGAAGCGGGTAGGCCTTTGGGGCAGCGGCCAATAGCAGCTTTGCTCCTTCGCTTTCTGG
GCTCAGAGGCTGGGAAGGGGTGGGTCCGGGGGCGGGCTCAGGGGCGGGCTCAGGGGCGGGGCGGGCGCCC
GAAGGTCCTCCGGAGGCCCGGCATTCTGCACGCTTCAAAAGCGCACGTCTGCCGCGCTGTTCTCCTCTTC
CTCATCTCCGGGCCTTTCGACCTGCAGCCCAAGCTTGGCAATCCGGTACTGTTGGTAAAGCCACCATGGA
AGATGCCAAAAACATTAAGAAGGGCCCAGCGCCATTCTACCCACTCGAAGACGGGACCGCCGGCGAGCAG
CTGCACAAAGCCATGAAGCGCTACGCCCTGGTGCCCGGCACCATCGCCTTTACCGACGCACATATCGAGG
TGGACATTACCTACGCCGAGTACTTCGAGATGAGCGTTCGGCTGGCAGAAGCTATGAAGCGCTATGGGCT
GAATACAAACCATCGGATCGTGGTGTGCAGCGAGAATAGCTTGCAGTTCTTCATGCCCGTGTTGGGTGCC
CTGTTCATCGGTGTGGCTGTGGCCCCAGCTAACGACATCTACAACGAGCGCGAGCTGCTGAACAGCATGG
GCATCAGCCAGCCCACCGTCGTATTCGTGAGCAAGAAAGGGCTGCAAAAGATCCTCAACGTGCAAAAGAA
GCTACCGATCATACAAAAGATCATCATCATGGATAGCAAGACCGACTACCAGGGCTTCCAAAGCATGTAC
ACCTTCGTGACTTCCCATTTGCCACCCGGCTTCAACGAGTACGACTTCGTGCCCGAGAGCTTCGACCGGG
ACAAAACCATCGCCCTGATCATGAACAGTAGTGGCAGTACCGGATTGCCCAAGGGCGTAGCCCTACCGCA
CCGCACCGCTTGTGTCCGATTCAGTCATGCCCGCGACCCCATCTTCGGCAACCAGATCATCCCCGACACC
GCTATCCTCAGCGTGGTGCCATTTCACCACGGCTTCGGCATGTTCACCACGCTGGGCTACTTGATCTGCG
GCTTTCGGGTCGTGCTCATGTACCGCTTCGAGGAGGAGCTATTCTTGCGCAGCTTGCAAGACTATAAGAT
TCAATCTGCCCTGCTGGTGCCCACACTATTTAGCTTCTTCGCTAAGAGCACTCTCATCGACAAGTACGAC
CTAAGCAACTTGCACGAGATCGCCAGCGGCGGGGCGCCGCTCAGCAAGGAGGTAGGTGAGGCCGTGGCCA
AACGCTTCCACCTACCAGGCATCCGCCAGGGCTACGGCCTGACAGAAACAACCAGCGCCATTCTGATCAC
CCCCGAAGGGGACGACAAGCCTGGCGCAGTAGGCAAGGTGGTGCCCTTCTTCGAGGCTAAGGTGGTGGAC
TTGGACACCGGTAAGACACTGGGTGTGAACCAGCGCGGCGAGCTGTGCGTCCGTGGCCCCATGATCATGA
GCGGCTACGTTAACAACCCCGAGGCTACAAACGCTCTCATCGACAAGGACGGCTGGCTGCACAGCGGCGA
CATCGCCTACTGGGACGAGGACGAGCACTTCTTCATCGTGGACCGGCTGAAGAGCCTGATCAAATACAAG
GGCTACCAGGTAGCCCCAGCCGAACTGGAGAGCATCCTGCTGCAACACCCCAACATCTTCGACGCCGGGG
TCGCCGGCCTGCCCGACGACGATGCCGGCGAGCTGCCCGCCGCAGTCGTCGTGCTGGAACACGGTAAAAC
CATGACCGAGAAGGAGATCGTGGACTATGTGGCCAGCCAGGTTACAACCGCCAAGAAGCTGCGCGGTGGT
GTTGTGTTCGTGGACGAGGTGCCTAAAGGACTGACCGGCAAGTTGGACGCCCGCAAGATCCGCGAGATTC
TCATTAAGGCCAAGAAGGGCGGCAAGATCGCCGTGTAATTCTAGTTGTTTAAACGAGCTCGAGTCCATGG
AGCTGAGCAGCAGGAGGAGGAGCCGTGACCCTGTGGAAGGTGCGTCGGGCCAGGGCCACACCCAAGGGCC
CAGCTGTCTTGCCTGCCCGTGGGCACCCACGGACGTGGCTTGGTGCTGAGGATAGCAGAGCCCCCAGCCA
TCACTGCTGGCAGCCTGGGCAAACCGGGTGAGCAACAGGAGGACGAGGGGCCGGGGCGGTGCCAGGCTAC
CACAAGAACCTGCGTCTTGGACCATTGCCCCTCCCGGCCCCAAACCACAGGGGCTCAGGTCGTGTGGGCC
CCAGTGCTAGATCTCTCCCTCCCTTCGTCTCTGTCTGTGCTGTTGGCGACCCCTCTGTCTGTCTCCAGCC
CTGTCTTTCTGTTCTCTTATCTCTTTGTTTCACCTTTTCCCTCTCTGGCGTCCCCGGTTGCTTGTACTCT
TGGCCTTTTCTGTGTCTCCTTTCTGGCTCTTGCCTCCGCCTCTCTCTCTCATCCTCTTTGTCCTCAGCTC
CTCCTGCTTTCTTGGGTCCCACCAGTGTCACTTTTCTGCCGTTTTCTTTCCTGTTCTCCTCTGCTTCATT
CTCGTCCAGCCATTGCTCCCCTCTCCCTGCCACCCTTCCCCAGTTCACCAAACCTTACATGTTGCAAAAG
AGAAAAAAGGAAAAAAAATCAAAACACAAAAAAGCCAAAACGAAAACAAATCTCGAGTGTGTTGCCAAGT
GCTGCGTCCTCCTGGTGGCCTCTGTGTGTGTCCCTGTGGCCCGCAGCCTGCCCGCCTGCCCCGCCCATCT
GCCGTGTGTCTTGCCCGCCTGCCCCGCCCGTCTGCCGTCTGTCTTGCCCGCCTGCCCGCCTGCCCCTCCT
GCCGACCACACGGAGTTCAGTGCCTGGGTGTTTGGTGATGGTTATTGACGACAATGTGTAGCGCATGATT
GTTTTTATACCAAGAACATTTCTAATAAAAATAAACACATGGTTTTGCACCCGGGCTCCACATCCACTGA
GGGTCCTGCCATGGGACCACAGGCTCAGCCTGCAGCTGGAGGGCTTAGACCTAGAGGGAAGCGGGAACTG
GGCTCTGGAGACCCAGGGCTTGAGGGCTGTGGAGACTGCTCCCTAGGCTGGGATCTAGTGTGGTGTGGTG
AGGCCTTGGGCATGGAGGGGCCAGATTCCCAGGTAAGGGGCAGGGACATTGCAGGAAATTCCAGGAATCA
GCACCTAGTAGTCCCCTAATTAGGGGGTATGCTCTGTCCCCTGCCCTGCAGCCCTGGGAGGGTAACATTT
CTGCCTTGCCTGTCCTCTGTCTCACACCCCTCACACCTGGGACTGCCCTTCCACCCCTGCCCCCATAACC
TGTGCCTCTCTCCTTCCAGCCAGGAAGTCCTCTTCTTGAGAAGTTAGCTTCCCGGGCTGCCAGCACTCAT
AGCCGTCCCCTCCTGCTTGTGTTGGCTCCAGGCTCGGGTGCTAAGAAGATGTGTGTCTGTCCTGGAGATC
AGTGTGTTGTTATGTGTCCACGTGGGCCCACAAGTGCACGGCACAGGCATGGCCGTGTGGCTGTGTTGGC
TGTGTTGGCTGTGTGTCTGTGTGCACGTCCAGCGCCTCCATGCGCATGCGTGCCTGTCTTGTTTGCGTGT
CTGATCATCTGTTTGGGCCCCGGTGGCTCATGCAGATGCCTGTCTCAGGCCCATGGCGAGTGTTCACCTC
AGCTGGCTTCCCTGGCAGGTTGGGAGGTGGGAAACAGGAGCGCTTAGGGGCTGGGCTCTGGCTGGGGTAA
ATTATAGAGCCAGAAACACAATGAGGCCATAGGCAGCAGCTGGAGCCTGGGCTGCCTGTGCCGTCCCCTC
CTGCCCTGCCCCTGGGTCCTGCACCCCCTCCCACCTCCAGGCTAGCTGACAGCGCTATGGAGCACAGTGG
AAGGGACTGGAGGAACCCTAGGCAGGGGGCCACGCAGGGACAGAGTATGAGAGTGTGTGTATAACTGAGG
CTGGGACATTGAATCATGCCAGGTATGTCTTCTCCATCAGCCCACTCTTACTCCTGGCCTGGGCATCTCA
CACATCTGTGCATAGGAAATCTCTTCTTCCCTGGGGTCTGTGTGCAGCACCTAGTAGATGCTCAATAAAT
GTTTGTGTGAGGGAAGGAGACAGGAAAGGAAGTGTCTCGCTGATCATCTTGCGGAATGGTTCCTAAGACC
TCTGCCCAGGAAAGATTCCACCCAGTGCTCCAGCCCGGTCAGGCAGAACTAGGTTGCCAGATCAAGGGTA
TCTCCCAAAAGCTTCCAGGGCAGTTGGGGGTGGGGGGGTGGGGGGTAGGGATGGGGAATGCAGAAGCGGG
TGCAGCCAGCTCTCCCCCAGGGTGACTCTGGCAGCACCCCCATCCTGGGCACCCTGCCTGCTCTGTGGCT
CACGCCCCTCCTGAAGTGACTGATGCTCTGAGGCCCAAGGCTAGGTCCAGGGCAGGGCCTGCAGGGGTTT
CATGCTCAGTCCAGGACTTGCCTAGGTCCCCCTACATCTGTGGGGCCCCCATCTAGGTTCTAACAGGAGA
ATCACCTCTCCAAGGGGGATGCTGCCCCTCGGCTCCCCTTGGCTCTCAGGAGGGGCCCTCAGGGACTACC
AGTCCCCTGCCAGTGGGAAGAAATAGCCCTGCCCTCAGGGAGCTTCCAGTGTGATGGGGGAGATACAGCA
GACTGTGTCCCAAAGTAAAATGACTGTTAGAATGAGGTGGGTGGAGGAGGGAAGCCTTGGGTGGGTGTGA
CTTTGGGCATCTGAGCCTGGGGTGCAGAGGTGGGCTCTGTGGGCCTGAGGTGGACAGGAGGGAACCAGGC
CCTAGCAAGACTTTTGCCAGCTAGACCTGCTGCAGCAGTTGGGAGGGTGGGTGCTGCTGGAGTCCTGGGT
CCATCACCTAGAAGGCTCAGGCCAGTGCAGCCAGGGCTGGGGCCCACAGCTGGCCTGGGTGGGACCTGCC
CTGATGCCCATGGCAGGAGGGACACCTGGCCCTTCACAATTGGCTTGGCTGCTCACCTTTGCTCTCATCC
TCAATTATTAATGACTGGAGAAAGCTGCTAAGTATCTTCAGAATGTTAGATTTCAACAAGATGGGGGGTT
CAGGGTCCCTGGCACCCTGGATAGGGAGCCAGCGGCCCCTAGAGACCTTTGCTGTGTGCAGGGGGTATGT
GCTCACCCCCGTGGCCTCAGCCTCCTCAATGTCTGAATGAAGGATTGGGCTAGCAGACATCCCACCCCAC
AGCACACTTTCTAACCAGCAGGGGAACTTCTAGACAATAGAGACGCTGGGCTCCCTCCAGAACACTGGAC
CTGAACTTCTGGGGGGAGGGCTGGGCACGGGCATATTTTAAAAGCTCCCCAGCAGATGGGCCGTGTAGTC
AAGTGGGCCAAGAGTGGCACCAGACTTTGGGGCTTGTGAAGTCAGGAGGGAGCAACAGTGCCCACTCGAG
CTTGCCTGGGGCTCAAGCCCAAGGCTGGGCTGCTGCCAGCCTGAGCAGACACCCAGGAGCTTCCAGGCCA
GCTGGATGCACAGGGCACCTTTGTGGAACTCCTAGGACCCTGGGGAGACCCACCTCAGGAGCAGAGTCTC
AGGTCCCTTCCGGCTCTGAGGGGCTGTTCTGAGCTCTAATGTCTTATGGTCTGCCCCTCCCATCCTTACT
TCTCAGGCCCTGGAGGCAGAGGCATAGAGCCAGGCAGGACAGAGGTCTCAGTGGGCCACATGCCAGCTGC
CCCCACACTGCCTCAGCCTCCAGGCCTCCAAGGGGTCCTGGGGAGCCCCTGAGAAGATGCTGAGCCTGCA
TAAGGCTGGGCGCCCCTCTTTCTGACACCCTCACTGGCTCCACGGCTCCCCCTTCCCATCCCAGGTTTCC
ATCTGCCCACTGAACAGGGAGGGGAAACTGAGGCACTCCCCTGGCACTGAGGGCTCCTTCTGTCATCCTG
CCTGCCCTGGATGGTCCTGGCTGCCCCTCAGGGCTTGGCCCTGGCACTGTGAGCCTCACAGGGCTCAGAC
CCCCACCCCCAACCCAGCACTAAATGGCACTCGGCACCAGAATCTCACTTCAGTTGGCAAAAGCAGCAAT
TAGCATGTAATGAGGCTTCTTGCTTTATTTTTAGGTAACCTCCAAGGCCCTGCCTGTGTAATTCAGCCCG
CCATTGCTCGGTGGATAATTAAAGCATGTCACCATAGTCGACCTGCAGGCATGCAAGCTGATCCGGCTGC
TAACAAAGCCCGAAAGGAAGCTGAGTTGGCTGCTGCCACCGCTGAGCAATAACTAGCATAACCCCTTGGG
GCGGCCGCTTCGAGCAGACATGATAAGATACATTGATGAGTTTGGACAAACCACAACTAGAATGCAGTGA
AAAAAATGCTTTATTTGTGAAATTTGTGATGCTATTGCTTTATTTGTAACCATTATAAGCTGCAATAAAC
AAGTTAACAACAACAATTGCATTCATTTTATGTTTCAGGTTCAGGGGGAGATGTGGGAGGTTTTTTTAAG
CAAGTAAAACCTCTACAAATGTGGTAAAATCGAATTTTAACAAAATATTAACGCTTACAATTTCCTGATG
CGGTATTTTCTCCTTACGCATCTGTGCGGTATTTCACACCGCATACGCGGATCTGCGCAGCACCATGGCC
TGAAATAACCTCTGAAAGAGGAACTTGGTTAGGTACCTTCTGAGGCGGAAAGAACCAGCTGTGGAATGTG
TGTCAGTTAGGGTGTGGAAAGTCCCCAGGCTCCCCAGCAGGCAGAAGTATGCAAAGCATGCATCTCAATT
AGTCAGCAACCAGGTGTGGAAAGTCCCCAGGCTCCCCAGCAGGCAGAAGTATGCAAAGCATGCATCTCAA
TTAGTCAGCAACCATAGTCCCGCCCCTAACTCCGCCCATCCCGCCCCTAACTCCGCCCAGTTCCGCCCAT
TCTCCGCCCCATGGCTGACTAATTTTTTTTATTTATGCAGAGGCCGAGGCCGCCTCGGCCTCTGAGCTAT
TCCAGAAGTAGTGAGGAGGCTTTTTTGGAGGCCTAGGCTTTTGCAAAAAGCTTGATTCTTCTGACACAAC
AGTCTCGAACCAAAGGCTGGAGCCACCATGGCTTCCAAGGTGTACGACCCCGAGCAACGCAAACGCATGA
TCACTGGGCCTCAGTGGTGGGCTCGCTGCAAGCAAATGAACGTGCTGGACTCCTTCATCAACTACTATGA
TTCCGAGAAGCACGCCGAGAACGCCGTGATTTTTCTGCATGGTAACGCTGCCTCCAGCTACCTGTGGAGG
CACGTCGTGCCTCACATCGAGCCCGTGGCTAGATGCATCATCCCTGATCTGATCGGAATGGGTAAGTCCG
GCAAGAGCGGGAATGGCTCATATCGCCTCCTGGATCACTACAAGTACCTCACCGCTTGGTTCGAGCTGCT
GAACCTTCCAAAGAAAATCATCTTTGTGGGCCACGACTGGGGGGCTTGTCTGGCCTTTCACTACTCCTAC
GAGCACCAAGACAAGATCAAGGCCATCGTCCATGCTGAGAGTGTCGTGGACGTGATCGAGTCCTGGGACG
AGTGGCCTGACATCGAGGAGGATATCGCCCTGATCAAGAGCGAAGAGGGCGAGAAAATGGTGCTTGAGAA
TAACTTCTTCGTCGAGACCATGCTCCCAAGCAAGATCATGCGGAAACTGGAGCCTGAGGAGTTCGCTGCC
TACCTGGAGCCATTCAAGGAGAAGGGCGAGGTTAGACGGCCTACCCTCTCCTGGCCTCGCGAGATCCCTC
TCGTTAAGGGAGGCAAGCCCGACGTCGTCCAGATTGTCCGCAACTACAACGCCTACCTTCGGGCCAGCGA
CGATCTGCCTAAGATGTTCATCGAGTCCGACCCTGGGTTCTTTTCCAACGCTATTGTCGAGGGAGCTAAG
AAGTTCCCTAACACCGAGTTCGTGAAGGTGAAGGGCCTCCACTTCAGCCAGGAGGACGCTCCAGATGAAA
TGGGTAAGTACATCAAGAGCTTCGTGGAGCGCGTGCTGAAGAACGAGCAGACCGGTGGTGGGAGCGGAGG
TGGCGGATCAGGTGGCGGAGGCTCCGGAGGGATTGAACAAGATGGATTGCACGCAGGTTCTCCGGCCGCT
TGGGTGGAGAGGCTATTCGGCTATGACTGGGCACAACAGACAATCGGCTGCTCTGATGCCGCCGTGTTCC
GGCTGTCAGCGCAGGGGCGCCCGGTTCTTTTTGTCAAGACCGACCTGTCCGGTGCCCTGAATGAACTGCA
GGACGAGGCAGCGCGGCTATCGTGGCTGGCCACGACGGGCGTTCCTTGCGCAGCTGTGCTCGACGTTGTC
ACTGAAGCGGGAAGGGACTGGCTGCTATTGGGCGAAGTGCCGGGGCAGGATCTCCTGTCATCTCACCTTG
CTCCTGCCGAGAAAGTATCCATCATGGCTGATGCAATGCGGCGGCTGCATACGCTTGATCCGGCTACCTG
CCCATTCGACCACCAAGCGAAACATCGCATCGAGCGAGCACGTACTCGGATGGAAGCCGGTCTTGTCGAT
CAGGATGATCTGGACGAAGAGCATCAGGGGCTCGCGCCAGCCGAACTGTTCGCCAGGCTCAAGGCGCGCA
TGCCCGACGGCGAGGATCTCGTCGTGACCCATGGCGATGCCTGCTTGCCGAATATCATGGTGGAAAATGG
CCGCTTTTCTGGATTCATCGACTGTGGCCGGCTGGGTGTGGCGGACCGCTATCAGGACATAGCGTTGGCT
ACCCGTGATATTGCTGAAGAGCTTGGCGGCGAATGGGCTGACCGCTTCCTCGTGCTTTACGGTATCGCCG
CTCCCGATTCGCAGCGCATCGCCTTCTATCGCCTTCTTGACGAGTTCTTCTGAGCGGGACTCTGGGGTTC
GAAATGACCGACCAAGCGACGCCCAACCTGCCATCACGATGGCCGCAATAAAATATCTTTATTTTCATTA
CATCTGTGTGTTGGTTTTTTGTGTGAATCGATAGCGATAAGGATCCTCTTTGCGCTTGCGTTTTCCCTTG
TCCAGATAGCCCAGTAGCTGACATTCATCCGGGGTCAGCACCGTTTCTGCGGACTGGCTTTCTACGTAAT
GGTTTCTTAGACGTCAGGTGGCACTTTTCGGGGAAATGTGCGCGGAACCCCTATTTGTTTATTTTTCTAA
ATACATTCAAATATGTATCCGCTCATGAGACAATAACCCTGATAAATGCTTCAATAATATTGAAAAAGGA
AGAGTATGAGTATTCAACATTTCCGTGTCGCCCTTATTCCCTTTTTTGCGGCATTTTGCCTTCCTGTTTT
TGCTCACCCAGAAACGCTGGTGAAAGTAAAAGATGCTGAAGATCAGTTGGGTGCACGAGTGGGTTACATC
GAACTGGATCTCAACAGCGGTAAGATCCTTGAGAGTTTTCGCCCCGAAGAACGTTTTCCAATGATGAGCA
CTTTCAAAGTTCTGCTATGTGGCGCGGTATTATCCCGTATTGACGCCGGGCAAGAGCAACTCGGTCGCCG
CATACACTATTCTCAGAATGACTTGGTTGAGTACTCACCAGTCACAGAAAAGCATCTTACGGATGGCATG
ACAGTAAGAGAATTATGCAGTGCTGCCATAACCATGAGTGATAACACTGCGGCCAACTTACTTCTGACAA
CTATCGGAGGACCGAAGGAGCTAACCGCTTTTTTGCACAACATGGGGGATCATGTAACTCGCCTTGATCG
TTGGGAACCGGAGCTGAATGAAGCCATACCAAACGACGAGCGTGACACCACGATGCCTGTAGCAATGGCA
ACAACGTTGCGCAAACTATTAACTGGCGAACTACTTACTCTAGCTTCCCGGCAACAATTAATAGACTGGA
TGGAGGCGGATAAAGTTGCAGGACCACTTCTGCGCTCGGCCCTTCCGGCTGGCTGGTTTATTGCTGATAA
ATCTGGAGCCGGTGAGCGTGGGTCTCGCGGTATCATTGCAGCACTGGGGCCAGATGGTAAGCCCTCCCGT
ATCGTAGTTATCTACACGACGGGGAGTCAGGCAACTATGGATGAACGAAATAGACAGATCGCTGAGATAG
GTGCCTCACTGATTAAGCATTGGTAATTCGAAATGACCGACCAAGCGACGCCCAACCGGTATCAGCTCAC
TCAAAGGCGGTAATACGGTTATCCACAGAATCAGGGGATAACGCAGGAAAGAACATGTGAGCAAAAGGCC
AGCAAAAGGCCAGGAACCGTAAAAAGGCCGCGTTGCTGGCGTTTTTCCATAGGCTCCGCCCCCCTGACGA
GCATCACAAAAATCGACGCTCAAGTCAGAGGTGGCGAAACCCGACAGGACTATAAAGATACCAGGCGTTT
CCCCCTGGAAGCTCCCTCGTGCGCTCTCCTGTTCCGACCCTGCCGCTTACCGGATACCTGTCCGCCTTTC
TCCCTTCGGGAAGCGTGGCGCTTTCTCATAGCTCACGCTGTAGGTATCTCAGTTCGGTGTAGGTCGTTCG
CTCCAAGCTGGGCTGTGTGCACGAACCCCCCGTTCAGCCCGACCGCTGCGCCTTATCCGGTAACTATCGT
CTTGAGTCCAACCCGGTAAGACACGACTTATCGCCACTGGCAGCAGCCACTGGTAACAGGATTAGCAGAG
CGAGGTATGTAGGCGGTGCTACAGAGTTCTTGAAGTGGTGGCCTAACTACGGCTACACTAGAAGGACAGT
ATTTGGTATCTGCGCTCTGCTGAAGCCAGTTACCTTCGGAAAAAGAGTTGGTAGCTCTTGATCCGGCAAA
CAAACCACCGCTGGTAGCGGTGGTTTTTTTGTTTGCAAGCAGCAGATTACGCGCAGAAAAAAAGGATTTC
AAGAAGATCCTTTGATCTTTTCTACGGGGTCTGACGCTCAGTGGAACGAAAACTCACGTTAAGGGATTTT
GGTCATGAGATTATCAAAAAGGATCTTCACCTAGATCCTTTTATAGTCCGGAAATACAGGAACGCACGCT
GGATGGCCCTTCGCTGGGATGGTGAAACCATGAAAAATGGCAGCTTCAGTGGATTAAGTGGGGGTAATGT
GGCCTGTACCCTCTGGTTGCATAGGTATTCATACGGTTAAAATTTATCAGGCGCGATTGCGGCAGTTTTT
CGGGTGGTTTGTTGCCATTTTTACCTGTCTGCTGCCGTGATCGCGCTGAACGCGTTTTAGCGGTGCGTAC
AATTAAGGGATTATGGTAAATCCACTTACTGTCTGCCCTCGTAGCCATCGAGATAAACCGCAGTACTCCG
GCCACGATGCGTCCGGCGTAGAGGATCGAGATCTACCGGGTAGGGGAGGCGCTTTTCCCAAGGCAGTCTG
GAGCATGCGCTTTAGCAGCCCCGCTGGGCACTTGGCGCTACACAAGTGGCCTCTGGCCTCGCACACATTC
CACATCCACCGGTAGGCGCCAACCGGCT
